>Addgene plasmid #211344 | m.5147-Right Puro DdCBE-G1397-C- T1413I-GFP | addgene full sequence | sequence record 415651 | Addgene NGS Result
TCCGCCGCTGCAGCTTGATACAGGACAACTGCTGAAGATAGCTAAACGGGGAGGTGTGACAGCTGTGGAG
GCTGTGCATGCCTGGCGAAACGCCCTAACGGGCGCGCCACTCAATCTCACACCCGAGCAAGTGGTGGCCA
TCGCTAGCAACAACGGCGGCAAGCAGGCTCTCGAGACAGTCCAAGCTCTGCTGCCAGTGCTGTGCCAAGC
TCACGGCCTGACCCCTGAGCAGGTGGTGGCTATCGCCTCTAATGGCGGAGGCAAGCAGGCCCTGGAAACC
GTGCAGAGACTGCTGCCTGTGCTGTGCCAGGCCCATGGACTGACCCCTGAGCAGGTGGTGGCTATCGCCT
CTAATGGCGGAGGCAAGCAGGCCCTGGAAACCGTGCAGAGACTGCTGCCTGTGCTGTGCCAGGCCCATGG
ACTGACCCCTGAGCAGGTGGTGGCTATCGCCTCTAATGGCGGAGGCAAGCAGGCCCTGGAAACCGTGCAG
AGACTGCTGCCTGTGCTGTGCCAGGCCCATGGACTGACACCCGAGCAGGTGGTCGCCATCGCCTCCCACG
ATGGCGGCAAACAGGCTCTGGAAACAGTGCAGGCCCTGCTGCCTGTGCTGTGCCAGGCCCACGGCCTGAC
CCCTCAGCAGGTGGTCGCCATCGCCTCTAACATCGGCGGAAAGCAGGCTCTGGAGACCGTGCAGCGGCTG
CTGCCCGTGCTGTGCCAGGCCCACGGCCTCACACCCGAGCAAGTGGTGGCCATCGCTAGCAACAACGGCG
GCAAGCAGGCTCTCGAGACAGTCCAAGCTCTGCTGCCAGTGCTGTGCCAAGCTCACGGCCTCACACCCGA
GCAAGTGGTGGCCATCGCTAGCAACAACGGCGGCAAGCAGGCTCTCGAGACAGTCCAAGCTCTGCTGCCA
GTGCTGTGCCAAGCTCACGGCCTGACCCCTGAGCAGGTGGTGGCTATCGCCTCTAATGGCGGAGGCAAGC
AGGCCCTGGAAACCGTGCAGAGACTGCTGCCTGTGCTGTGCCAGGCCCATGGACTCACACCCGAGCAAGT
GGTGGCCATCGCTAGCAACAACGGCGGCAAGCAGGCTCTCGAGACAGTCCAAGCTCTGCTGCCAGTGCTG
TGCCAAGCTCACGGCCTGACACCCGAGCAGGTGGTCGCCATCGCCTCCCACGATGGCGGCAAACAGGCTC
TGGAAACAGTGCAGGCCCTGCTGCCTGTGCTGTGCCAGGCCCACGGCCTCACACCCGAGCAAGTGGTGGC
CATCGCTAGCAACAACGGCGGCAAGCAGGCTCTCGAGACAGTCCAAGCTCTGCTGCCAGTGCTGTGCCAA
GCTCACGGCCTGACCCCTCAGCAGGTGGTCGCCATCGCCTCTAACATCGGCGGAAAGCAGGCTCTGGAGA
CCGTGCAGCGGCTGCTGCCCGTGCTGTGCCAGGCCCACGGCCTCACACCCGAGCAAGTGGTGGCCATCGC
TAGCAACAACGGCGGCAAGCAGGCTCTCGAGACAGTCCAAGCTCTGCTGCCAGTGCTGTGCCAAGCTCAC
GGCCTGACCCCTCAGCAGGTGGTCGCCATCGCCTCTAACATCGGCGGAAAGCAGGCTCTGGAGACCGTGC
AGCGGCTGCTGCCCGTGCTGTGCCAGGCCCACGGCCTGACCCCCCAGCAGGTGGTGGCCATCGCCTCCAA
TGGCGGCGGGAGACCCGCCCTGGAATCCATAGTAGCACAGTTGTCTAGGCCAGACCCTGCCCTGGCCGCC
CTGACCAATGATCACCTGGTGGCGCTGGCTTGCCTGGGCGGTCGTCCGGCCCTGGATGCGGTGAAGAAAG
GCCTGGGTGGATCCGCCATTCCAGTGAAGCGCGGCGCTACCGGTGAAACCAAAGTGTTTATCGGTAACAG
CAACAGCCCGAAGAGCCCGACCAAAGGCGGTTGCTCTGGCGGCTCAACTAATCTGAGCGACATCATTGAG
AAGGAGACTGGGAAACAGCTGGTCATTCAGGAGTCCATCCTGATGCTGCCTGAGGAGGTGGAGGAAGTGA
TCGGCAACAAGCCAGAGTCTGACATCCTGGTGCACACCGCCTACGACGAGTCCACAGATGAGAATGTGAT
GCTGCTGACCTCTGACGCCCCCGAGTATAAGCCTTGGGCCCTGGTCATCCAGGATTCTAACGGCGAGAAT
AAGATCAAGATGCTGGGAAGCGGAGCTACTAACTTCAGCCTGCTGAAGCAGGCTGGAGACGTGGAGGAGA
ACCCTGGACCTATGGTGAGCAAGGGCGAGGAGCTGTTCACCGGGGTGGTGCCCATCCTGGTCGAGCTGGA
CGGCGACGTAAACGGCCACAAGTTCAGCGTGTCCGGCGAGGGCGAGGGCGATGCCACCTACGGCAAGCTG
ACCCTGAAGTTCATCTGCACCACCGGCAAGCTGCCCGTGCCCTGGCCCACCCTCGTGACCACCCTGACCT
ATGGAGTGCAGTGCTTCAGCCGCTACCCCGACCACATGAAGCAGCACGACTTCTTCAAGTCCGCCATGCC
CGAAGGCTACGTCCAGGAGCGCACCATCTTCTTCAAGGACGACGGCAACTACAAGACCCGCGCCGAGGTG
AAGTTCGAGGGCGACACCCTGGTGAACCGCATCGAGCTGAAGGGCATCGACTTCAAGGAGGACGGCAACA
TCCTGGGGCACAAGCTGGAGTACAACTACAACAGCCACAACGTCTATATCATGGCCGACAAGCAGAAGAA
CGGCATCAAGGTGAACTTCAAGATCCGCCACAACATCGAGGACGGCAGCGTGCAGCTCGCCGACCACTAC
CAGCAGAACACCCCCATCGGCGACGGCCCCGTGCTGCTGCCCGACAACCACTACCTGAGCACCCAGTCCG
CCCTGAGCAAAGACCCCAACGAGAAGCGCGATCACATGGTCCTGCTGGAGTTCGTGACCGCCGCCGGGAT
CACTCTCGGCATGGACGAGCTGTACAAGTGATAAGGGGTCTTTGTCCTCTGTACTGTCTCTCTCCTTGCC
CCTAACCCAAAAAGCTTCATTTTTCTGTGTAGGCTGCACAAGAGCCTTGATTGAAGATATATTCTTTCTG
AACAGTATTTAAGGTTTCCAATAAAATGTACACCCCTCAGAACTTCTGAGGCGGAAAGAACCAGCTGGGG
CTCTAGGGGGTATCCCC
[124 nt withheld, positions 3168-3291]
C
[91 nt withheld, positions 3293-3383]
A
[49 nt withheld, positions 3385-3433]
CCTTTGACGTTGGAGTCCACGTTCTTT
[37 nt withheld, positions 3461-3497]
ACCCTATCTCGGTCTATTCTTTTGATTTATAAGGGATTTTGCCGATTTCGGCCTATTGGTTAAAAAATGA
GCTGATTTAACAAAAATTTAACGCGAATTAATTCTGTGGAATGTGTGTCAGTTAGGGTGTGGAAAGTCCC
CAGGCTCCCCAGCAGGCAGAAGTATGCAAAGCATGCATCTCAATTAGTCAGCAACCAGGTGTGGAAAGTC
CCCAGGCTCCCCAGCAGGCAGAAGTATGCAAAGCATGCATCTCAATTAGTCAGCAACCATAGTCCCGCCC
CTAACTCCGCCCATCCCGCCCCTAACTCCGCCCAGTTCCGCCCATTCTCCGCCCCATGGCTGACTAATTT
TTTTTATTTATGCAGAGGCCGAGGCCGCCTCTGCCTCTGAGCTATTCCAGAAGTAGTGAGGAGGCTTTTT
TGGAGGCCTAGGCTTTTGCAAAAAGCTCCCGGGAGCTTGTATATCCATTTTCGGATCTGATCAGCACATG
ACCGAGTACAAGCCCACGGTGCGCCTCGCCACCCGCGACGACGTCCCCAGGGCCGTACGCACCCTCGCCG
CCGCGTTCGCCGACTACCCCGCCACGCGCCACACCGTCGATCCGGACCGCCACATCGAGCGGGTCACCGA
GCTGCAAGAACTCTTCCTCACGCGCGTCGGGCTCGACATCGGCAAGGTGTGGGTCGCGGACGACGGCGCC
GCGGTGGCGGTCTGGACCACGCCGGAGAGCGTCGAAGCGGGGGCGGTGTTCGCCGAGATCGGCCCGCGCA
TGGCCGAGTTGAGCGGTTCCCGGCTGGCCGCGCAGCAACAGATGGAAGGCCTCCTGGCGCCGCACCGGCC
CAAGGAGCCCGCGTGGTTCCTGGCCACCGTCGGAGTCTCGCCCGACCACCAGGGCAAGGGTCTGGGCAGC
GCCGTCGTGCTCCCCGGAGTGGAGGCGGCCGAGCGCGCCGGGGTGCCCGCCTTCCTGGAGACCTCCGCGC
CCCGCAACCTCCCCTTCTACGAGCGGCTCGGCTTCACCGTCACCGCCGACGTCGAGGTGCCCGAAGGACC
GCGCACCTGGTGCATGACCCGCAAGCCCGGTGCCTGAGTGCTACGAGATTTCGATTCCACCGCCGCCTTC
TATGAAAGGTTGGGCTTCGGAATCGTTTTCCGGGACGCCGGCTGGATGATCCTCCAGCGCGGGGATCTCA
TGCTGGAGTTCTTCGCCCACCCCAACTTGTTTATTGCAGCTTATAATGGTTACAAATAAAGCAATAGCAT
CACAAATTTCACAAATAAAGCATTTTTTTCACTGCATTCTAGTTGTGGTTTGTCCAAACTCATCAATGTA
TCTTATCATGTCTGTATACCGTCGACCTCTAGCTAGAGCTTGGCGTAATCATGGTCATAGCTGTTTCCTG
TGTGAAATTGTTATCCGCTCACAATTCCACACAACATACGAGCCGGAAGCATAAAGTGTAAAGCCTGGGG
TGCCTAATGAGTGAGCTAACTCACATTAATTGCGTTGCGCTCACTGCCCGCTTTCCAGTCGGGAAACCTG
TCGTGCCAGCTGCATTAATGAATCGGCCAACGCGCGGGGAGAGGCGGTTTGCGTATTGGGCGCTCTTCCG
CTTCCTCGCTCACTGACTCGCTGCGCTCGGTCGTTCGGCTGCGGCGAGCGGTATCAGCTCACTCAAAGGC
GGTAATACGGTTATCCACAGAATCAGGGGATAACGCAGGAAAGAACATGTGAGCAAAAGGCCAGCAAAAG
GCCAGGAACCGTAAAAAGGCCGCGTTGCTGGCGTTTTTCCATAGGCTCCGCCCCCCTGACGAGCATCACA
AAAATCGACGCTCAAGTCAGAGGTGGCGAAACCCGACAGGACTATAAAGATACCAGGCGTTTCCCCCTGG
AAGCTCCCTCGTGCGCTCTCCTGTTCCGACCCTGCCGCTTACCGGATACCTGTCCGCCTTTCTCCCTTCG
GGAAGCGTGGCGCTTTCTCATAGCTCACGCTGTAGGTATCTCAGTTCGGTGTAGGTCGTTCGCTCCAAGC
TGGGCTGTGTGCACGAACCCCCCGTTCAGCCCGACCGCTGCGCCTTATCCGGTAACTATCGTCTTGAGTC
CAACCCGGTAAGACACGACTTATCGCCACTGGCAGCAGCCACTGGTAACAGGATTAGCAGAGCGAGGTAT
ATAGGCGGTGCTACAGAGTTCTTGAAGTGGTGGCCTAACTACGGCTACACTAGAAGAACAGTATTTGGTA
TCTGCGCTCTGCTGAAGCCAGTTACCTTCGGAAAAAGAGTTGGTAGCTCTTGATCCGGCAAACAAACCAC
CGCTGGTAGCGGTGGTTTTTTTGTTTGCAAGCAGCAGATTACGCGCAGAAAAAAAGGATCTCAAGAAGAT
CCTTTGATCTTTTCTACGGGGTCTGACGCTCAGTGGAACGAAAACTCACGTTAAGGGATTTTGGTCATGA
GATTATCAAAAAGGATCTTCACCTAGATCCTTTTAAATTAAAAATGAAGTTTTAAATCAATCTAAAGTAT
ATATGAGTAAACTTGGTCTGACAGTTACCAATGCTTAATCAGTGAGGCACCTATCTCAGCGATCTGTCTA
TTTCGTTCATCCATAGTTGCCTGACTCCCCGTCGTGTAGATAACTACGATACGGGAGGGCTTACCATCTG
GCCCCAGTGCTGCAATGATACCGCGAGACCCACGCTCACCGGCTCCAGATTTATCAGCAATAAACCAGCC
AGCCGGAAGGGCCGAGCGCAGAAGTGGTCCTGCAACTTTATCCGCCTCCATCCAGTCTATTAATTGTTGC
CGGGAAGCTAGAGTAAGTAGTTCGCCAGTTAATAGTTTGCGCAACGTTGTTGCCATTGCTACAGGCATCG
TGGTGTCACGCTCGTCGTTTGGTATGGCTTCATTCAGCTCCGGTTCCCAACGATCAAGGCGAGTTACATG
ATCCCCCATGTTGTGCAAAAAAGCGGTTAGCTCCTTCGGTCCTCCGATCGTTGTCAGAAGTAAGTTGGCC
GCAGTGTTATCACTCATGGTTATGGCAGCACTGCATAATTCTCTTACTGTCATGCCATCCGTAAGATGCT
TTTCTGTGACTGGTGAGTACTCAACCAAGTCATTCTGAGAATAGTGTATGCGGCGACCGAGTTGCTCTTG
CCCGGCGTCAATACGGGATAATACCGCGCCACATAGCAGAACTTTAAAAGTGCTCATCATTGGAAAACGT
TCTTCGGGGCGAAAACTCTCAAGGATCTTACCGCTGTTGAGATCCAGTTCGATGTAACCCACTCGTGCAC
CCAACTGATCTTCAGCATCTTTTACTTTCACCAGCGTTTCTGGGTGAGCAAAAACAGGAAGGCAAAATGC
CGCAAAAAAGGGAATAAGGGCGACACGGAAATGTTGAATACTCATACTCTTCCTTTTTCAATATTATTGA
AGCATTTATCAGGGTTATTGTCTCATGAGCGGATACATATTTGAATGTATTTAGAAAAATAAACAAATAG
GGGTTCCGCGCACATTTCCCCGAAAAGTGCCACCTGACGTCGACGGATCGGGAGATCTCCCGATCCCCTA
TGGTGCACTCTCAGTACAATCTGCTCTGATGCCGCATAGTTAAGCCAGTATCTGCTCCCTGCTTGTGTGT
TGGAGGTCGCTGAGTAGTGCGCGAGCAAAATTTAAGCTACAACAAGGCAAGGCTTGACCGACAATTGCAT
GAAGAATCTGCTTAGGGTTAGGCGTTTTGCGCTGCTTCGCGATGTACGGGCCAGATATACGCGTTGACAT
TGATTATTGACTAGTTATTAATAGTAATCAATTACGGGGTCATTAGTTCATAGCCCATATATGGAGTTCC
GCGTTACATAACTTACGGTAAATGGCCCGCCTGGCTGACCGCCCAACGACCCCCGCCCATTGACGTCAAT
AATGACGTATGTTCCCATAGTAACGCCAATAGGGACTTTCCATTGACGTCAATGGGTGGAGTATTTACGG
TAAACTGCCCACTTGGCAGTACATCAAGTGTATCATATGCCAAGTACGCCCCCTATTGACGTCAATGACG
GTAAATGGCCCGCCTGGCATTATGCCCAGTACATGACCTTATGGGACTTTCCTACTTGGCAGTACATCTA
CGTATTAGTCATCGCTATTACCATGGTGATGCGGTTTTGGCAGTACATCAATGGGCGTGGATAGCGGTTT
GACTCACGGGGATTTCCAAGTCTCCACCCCATTGACGTCAATGGGAGTTTGTTTTGGCACCAAAATCAAC
GGGACTTTCCAAAATGTCGTAACAACTCCGCCCCATTGACGCAAATGGGCGGTAGGCGTGTACGGTGGGA
GGTCTATATAAGCAGAGCTCTCTGGCTAACTAGAGAACCCACTGCTTACTGGCTTATCGAAATTAATACG
ACTCACTATAGGGAGACCCAAGCTGGCTAGCACCATGGCCCTGTCCCGTGCGGTTTGTGGCACCTCCCGT
CAACTGGCTCCGGTTCTGGGTTATCTGGGTTCCCGTCAAAAACACTCCCTGCCGGACTACCCGTATGATG
TTCCGGATTACGCTGGCTACCCATACGACGTCCCAGACTACGCTGGCTACCCATACGACGTCCCAGACTA
CGCTATGGACATCGCGGATCTGCGTACCCTGGGTTACAGCCAGCAGCAGCAGGAGAAGATCAAGCCGAAG
GTGCGCAGCACCGTGGCTCAGCACCACGAAGCCCTGGTGGGCCACGGTTTCACCCACGCTCACATTGTGG
CCCTGAGCCAGCACCCAGCCGCGCTGGGCACCGTGGCCGTGAAATATCAGGATATGATTGCTGCCCTGCC
AGAGGCCACCCATGAAGCTATTGTGGGCGTGGGCAAGCAGTGGAGCGGTGCTCGTGCGCTGGAGGCGCTG
CTGACCGTGGCTGGTGAACTGCGTGG
Features (pLannotate 1.2.2; 23 found; start..end, strand, type, name):
   1706..1852    +  CDS            avrBs3 (fragment): AVRB3_XANEU - Experimental evidence at protein level: Swiss-Prot protein existence level 1. Avirulence protein. Acts as a transcription factor in C.annuum plants. In susceptible plants lacking the Bs3 resistance gene induces expression of a number of genes, including genes homologous to a family of auxin-induced genes, alpha-expansin genes, pectate lyase, anthocyanidin glucoside rhamnosyl transferase and at least one transcription factor, UPA20. Their expression leads to plant hypertrophy in mesophyll cells, probably mainly mediated by UPA20 (PubMed:17962565). In resistant plants induces the h
   1937..2185    +  CDS            UGI: UNGI_BPPB2 - Experimental evidence at protein level: Swiss-Prot protein existence level 1. This protein binds specifically and reversibly to the host uracil-DNA glycosylase, preventing removal of uracil residues from PBS2 DNA by the host uracil-excision repair system. From Bacillus phage PBS2 (Bacteriophage PBS2).
   2252..2968    +  CDS            EGFP: EGFP is a basic (constitutively fluorescent) green fluorescent protein published in 1996, derived from Aequorea victoria. It is reported to be a rapidly-maturing weak dimer with moderate acid sensitivity.
   3126..3147    +  promoter       SV40 promoter (fragment): SV40 enhancer and early promoter
   3168..3596    +  rep_origin     f1 ori (sequence partly withheld): f1 bacteriophage origin of replication; arrow indicates direction of (+) strand synthesis
   3610..3939    +  promoter       SV40 promoter: SV40 enhancer and early promoter
   3985..4584    +  CDS            PuroR (fragment): puromycin N-acetyltransferase; pac from Streptomyces; confers resistance to puromycin
   4591..4716    +  CDS            ble (fragment): BLE_KLEPN - Experimental evidence at protein level: Swiss-Prot protein existence level 1. Binding protein with a strong affinity to the bleomycin family of antibiotics. Binds to CL990; an antimitotic-antibiotic compound. From Klebsiella pneumoniae.
   4711..4832    +  polyA_signal   SV40 poly(A) signal: SV40 polyadenylation signal
   4905..4921    -  protein_bind   lac operator: The lac repressor binds to the lac operator to inhibit transcription in E. coli. This inhibition can be relieved by adding lactose or isopropyl-β-D-thiogalactopyranoside (IPTG). lac repressor encoded by lacI
   4929..4959    -  promoter       lac promoter: promoter for the E. coli lac operon
   4974..4995    -  protein_bind   CAP binding site: CAP binding activates transcription in the presence of cAMP. E. coli catabolite activator protein
   5008..5100    -  CDS            lacI (fragment): lac repressor; lacI; The lac repressor binds to the lac operator to inhibit transcription in E. coli. This inhibition can be relieved by adding lactose or isopropyl-β-D-thiogalactopyranoside (IPTG).
   5283..5871    -  rep_origin     ori: high-copy-number ColE1/pMB1/pBR322/pUC origin of replication
   6042..6902    -  CDS            AmpR: β-lactamase; bla; confers resistance to ampicillin, carbenicillin, and related antibiotics
   6903..7007    -  promoter       AmpR promoter: bla
   7066..7118    -  misc_feature   bom (fragment): basis of mobility region from pBR322
   7273..7652    +  enhancer       CMV enhancer: human cytomegalovirus immediate early enhancer
   7653..7856    +  promoter       CMV promoter: human cytomegalovirus (CMV) immediate early promoter
   7852..7885    +  LTR            5' LTR (truncated) (fragment): truncated 5' long terminal repeat (LTR) from HIV-1
   7901..7919    +  promoter       T7 promoter: promoter for bacteriophage T7 RNA polymerase
   7948..8046    +  CDS            SOD2 (fragment): SODM_HUMAN - Experimental evidence at protein level: Swiss-Prot protein existence level 1. Destroys superoxide anion radicals which are normally produced within the cells and which are toxic to biological systems. From Homo sapiens (Human).
   8134..217     +  CDS            avrXa10 (fragment) (across the origin): AVX10_XANOO - Experimental evidence at protein level: Swiss-Prot protein existence level 1. Avirulence protein. Induces the hypersensitive response (HR)in rice plants carrying the resistance gene Xa10. Activity depends on the presence of the core repeat domains; replacement with repeat domains from other proteins (AvrBs3 of X.euvesicatoria (AC P14727) or AvrXa7 of this organism) does not elicit the HR. Probably acts as a transcription factor in its host plant (rice) to induce plant resistance or disease. From Xanthomonas oryzae pv. oryzae.
