[The description below was written by a language model from this plasmid's Addgene catalogue record and pLannotate feature annotations shown in this document.]
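Description:
m.5147-Right Puro DdCBE-G1397-C-T1413I-GFP is a mammalian expression plasmid on a pCMV backbone that encodes the right-hand half of a TALE-based mitochondrial cytosine base editor (DdCBE) pair, with m.5147 in the name presumably denoting the targeted position in human mitochondrial DNA. It is propagated in E. coli through a high-copy ColE1/pUC-type origin with ampicillin selection (AmpR with its own promoter). It also carries an f1 origin and remnants of lac regulatory sequence from the parent vector. A recombination-tolerant strain is recorded for growth, which fits the repetitive TALE array.

The codon-optimized insert of about 3.5 kb is driven by the CMV enhancer and promoter, with a T7 promoter just upstream of the coding region. The annotated parts read in order as a fragment of human SOD2, which most likely serves as the mitochondrial targeting sequence, then TALE-derived sequence detected as avrXa10 and avrBs3 fragments flanking the largely unannotated repeat array. These are followed by the uracil glycosylase inhibitor UGI, which protects the deaminated base from excision, and EGFP. The split DddA deaminase half indicated by the name (G1397 C-terminal fragment carrying the T1413I substitution) and the HA tag listed in the catalogue are not picked up in the feature table, nor is the element linking EGFP to the editor. A separate SV40 promoter drives puromycin N-acetyltransferase, ending in an SV40 polyadenylation signal, with a short leftover bleomycin-resistance fragment.

The plasmid is intended for expressing the editor half in human cells, presumably together with a matching left-hand partner so that the deaminase is reconstituted at the target site. Transfected cells can be enriched by GFP-based sorting or by puromycin selection.
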