Addgene plasmid #211344: m.5147-Right Puro DdCBE-G1397-C- T1413I-GFP
Purpose: Expression of codon-optimized mitochondrial base editor in human cells; cell sorting; puromycin drug selection
Depositing lab: Monkol Lek. Depositing organization: Yale University.
Backbone
  Vector backbone: pCMV
  Vector type: Mammalian Expression, TALEN
  Selectable markers: Puromycin
Growth in bacteria
  Bacterial resistance: Ampicillin, 100 μg/mL
  Growth temperature: 37°C
  Growth strain: NEB Stable
  Growth instructions: Lower temperature is preferred
  Copy number: Unknown
Gene/Insert
  Gene/Insert name: m.5147-Right Puro DdCBE-G1397-C- T1413I-GFP
  Species: H. sapiens (human)
  Insert size (bp): 3453
  Promoter: CMV
  Tag / fusion protein: HA
  Cloning method: Gibson Cloning
  Sequencing primers: 5′ gacccaagctggctagcacc; 3′ cagaggacaaagacccctta
Terms and licenses: Academic/Nonprofit Terms; Industry Terms: Not Available to Industry
How to cite: m.5147-Right Puro DdCBE-G1397-C- T1413I-GFP was a gift from Monkol Lek (Addgene plasmid # 211344 ; http://n2t.net/addgene:211344 ; RRID:Addgene_211344)
